Addgene plasmid #70905: pFOSGE_COF2E07
Purpose: Gateway entry clone
Depositing lab: Alexander Stark. Depositing organization: Research Institute of Molecular Pathology (IMP). Publication: Transcriptional regulators form diverse groups with context-dependent regulatory functions. Stampfel G, Kazmar T, Frank O, Wienerroither S, Reiter F, Stark A. Nature. 2015 Nov 9. doi: 10.1038/nature15545. PubMed 26550828.
Backbone
  Vector backbone: pDONR221
  Backbone manufacturer: Invitrogen
  Backbone size w/o insert (bp): 4762
  Vector type: Gateway entry vector
Growth in bacteria
  Bacterial resistance: Kanamycin, 50 μg/mL
  Growth temperature: 37°C
  Growth strain: DH5alpha
  Copy number: High Copy
Gene/Insert
  Gene/Insert name: Art7 (alt names: FBgn0034817; CG9882, FBtr0114564)
  Species: D. melanogaster (fly)
  Insert size (bp): 2070
  Entrez Gene: Art7 (a.k.a. CG9882, dart7, DART7, Dmel\CG9882)
  Cloning method: Gateway Cloning
  Sequencing primers: 5′ M13-F20; 3′ M13R
Terms and licenses: Academic/Nonprofit Terms; Industry Terms: Not Available to Industry
How to cite: pFOSGE_COF2E07 was a gift from Alexander Stark (Addgene plasmid # 70905 ; http://n2t.net/addgene:70905 ; RRID:Addgene_70905)
