[The description below was written by a language model from this plasmid's Addgene catalogue record.]
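Description:
pFOSGE_COF2E07 is a Gateway entry clone built on the Invitrogen pDONR221 donor backbone. It carries the Drosophila melanogaster gene Art7 (also recorded as CG9882 or DART7, transcript FBtr0114564) as an insert of about 2.1 kb. It is a high-copy bacterial plasmid selected with kanamycin. No feature table accompanies the record, so the origin of replication, the exact insert boundaries, and the presence or absence of a stop codon or any tags are not stated. As is usual for a pDONR221-derived entry clone, the insert would have been introduced by a BP recombination that replaces the donor vector's counterselection cassette. This leaves the insert flanked by attL sites, with M13 forward and reverse priming sites on either side, which the record lists for sequencing.

An entry clone of this type has no promoter for expression of the insert in eukaryotic cells, and the record lists none. It instead acts as a stable, sequence-verifiable source from which the Art7 insert can be moved by LR recombination into any compatible destination vector, which then supplies the promoter, fusion tags or DNA-binding domains needed for an experiment. By its gene name, Art7 belongs to the fly arginine methyltransferase family. The clone was deposited with a study of how transcriptional regulators and cofactors fall into groups with context-dependent regulatory functions, which suggests it is one member of a larger set of fly regulator clones. The record itself gives the purpose only as a Gateway entry clone and does not specify downstream destination vectors or assays.
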