>Addgene plasmid #70905 | pFOSGE_COF2E07 | depositor partial sequence | sequence record 126847 | insert
ATGTCCTGCTTCTCGCACGTGATGAACCCGATAACGGGGCAGAACTCCTGGCAGGAGCGCGGCGATGACT
ACGACTACCACCTGGAGGTGGCCAACGCCGGATTCGGCGACATACTGCACGACTGGGAGCGCAACCAGAA
GTACTTCGCCGCTCTGAGAAAGACCATAGCCGGAATGCGTGAGGCGGGCAGGGAGGTGCACGTGCTGGAC
ATCGGCACGGGCACGGGAATCCTGTCGATGATGGCCTTGGCAGCAGGAGCGGATTCGGTGACCGCTTGCG
AGGCCTTCCTGCCAATGGCCAATTGCGCGGAGAAAATTCTGGCGGCCAACGGAGCTGGCGACAAGGTGCG
TCTCATCCGAAAGCGATCCACAGAGATCCAAGTGGGCGAGGATATGCCGCGAAAGGCGAATCTGCTAGTG
GCCGAGCTGCTGGATACAGAACTGATTGGCGAGGGTGCCATCGGCATCTACAACCATGCCCACGCCGAAC
TGCTGACCGAGGACGCTCTCTGCATTCCCGCGCGCGCCAGATGCTATGCCCAGGTGGCGCAATCTCCGCT
AGCTGCGCAGTGGAACAGCCTGAAAACGATTGCCAACTTGGACGGCGAACCTTTGCTGCACCCACCGGAG
CAGCTGAAGAGCTGCCAAGGAGAAGCTGCGCTGCACGACGTCCAGCTGTCGCAGCTGCCAAGCTCCGCAT
TCCGCCCACTCACCGATCCCGTCGAGATCTTCCAGTTCGATTTCCAGCGCAAGCAGGAGCGGGAGAAGCA
GCGGTCGCAATTACTAAAGCTGCAGTCCAAGCAACCGGGAGCCGCTGAGCTGGTCTTCTACTGGTGGGAC
ATTCAGCTGGACGATGACGGGGAGATATTGCTCAGCTGTGCTCCTTACTGGGCGCATCCACAGCTGAAGG
AGCTGGCAGCTGAGAAGGCGAAGGATCATCCGCTGCCCAATGTGGTGCCCTGGCGGGATCACTGGATGCA
GGCCATCTACTACATACCCAAGCCCCTGCAACTGCTCGAGGCAGGTAAATCCTTCCACCTCAGCTGCCAC
CACGATGAGTACTCCCTCTGGTTCGATGCACGCGAAGAGGCGCCCACGAAGAGCGTGCGGCGGCATACCT
GCACCTGCGACCTGCACATGACCTACTCACGCAGTAGGATTGGCCAGCTCAACCAGTCACCGCGAAACAA
GCGCTACCTGCGCTACCTGGAGGAAAGCATAGAGGCGGAGAAGTCGAATGTCCTGGTCCTCGGAAACGGC
TGCCTGCTGGGACTTGCTAGCTCTGCTTTGGGTGCTGCGTCTGTGCTGCTCCACGAACCCCATCGCTTCT
CGCGTAGATTAATCGAGTCGATTGTTAAGCACAACCAGCTTAAGAATGTCCAGTTTTTGGACAAGGTGGA
GGAACTGGAGGACTCTCGGCTAGCTGCGCTCACTCACATTTTCGCTGAGCCCTACTTCCTCAATGCGATT
CTACCCTGGGACAACTTCTACTTTGGCACCCTGCTCACCAAAATCAAGGACAGGCTGCCGGAAGGTGTAA
AGATTTCGCCATGCTCGGCGCGCATCTATGCTCTTCCCGTGGAGTTTCTCGATCTGCACAAGATTCGAGC
GCCCGTTGGCAGCTGCGAGGGATTTGATCTGCGCCTGTTTGATGAAATGGTGGAGCGCTCAGCAGAGCAG
GCAGTGTCCTTGGTGGAGGCGCAGCCCCTGTGGGAATATCCCTGTCGCGCACTCTCAGAACCCCAGGAAG
TTCTCAGTGTGGATTTTAGTAACTTTGGCCAAGAGCACAGCCTGAAGGGCAGCATTGAGCTCAAGCACCC
CAGAATCTGCAACGGAGTGGCCTTATGGGTGGACTGGCAGTTGGTGGAGGACAATAGCCCCAGATCCATT
GTAAGCAGTGGTCCCAGTGAACCTGTCGTGCCCGGCGAGTTCGTAAAGTGGGACATGTTTGTGAGACAGG
GAGTGCACTTTCCAAGGAGACCCAAAGAAGCCATTACGCATCTAGAATGGAGCACGGTTTTCAAGCCCCT
GCTGGGTGAACTGACCTTCAGCTTTGGCCAGAAGAAGCTT
