>Addgene plasmid #70905 | pFOSGE_COF2E07 | addgene partial sequence | sequence record 130371 | M13-F20 5'-TGTAAAACGACGGCCAGT-3'
ATTTTATTTTGACTGATAGTGACCTGTTTCGTTGCAACAAATTGATGAGCAATGCTTTTTTATAATGCCA
ACTTTGTACAAAAAAGCAGGCTTCATGTCCTGCTTCTCGCACGTGATGAACCCGATAACGGGGCAGAACT
CCTGGCAGGAGCGCGGCGATGACTACGACTACCACCTGGAGGTGGCCAACGCCGGATTCGGCGACATACT
GCACGACTGGGAGCGCAACCAGAAGTACTTCGCCGCTCTGAGAAAGACCATAGCCGGAATGCGTGAGGCG
GGCAGGGAGGTGCACGTGCTGGACATCGGCACGGGCACGGGAATCCTGTCGATGATGGCCTTGGCAGCAG
GAGCGGATTCGGTGACCGCTTGCGAGGCCTTCCTGCCAATGGCCAATTGCGCGGAGAAAATTCTGGCGGC
CAACGGAGCTGGCGACAAGGTGCGTCTCATCCGAAAGCGATCCACAGAGATCCAAGTGGGCGAGGATATG
CCGCGAAAGGCGAATCTGCTAGTGGCCGAGCTGCTGGATACAGAACTGATTGGCGAGGGTGCCATCGGCA
TCTACAACCATGCCCACGCCGAACTGCTGACCGAGGACGCTCTCTGCATTCCCGCGCGCGCCAGATGCTA
TGCCCAGGTGGCGCAATCTCCGCTAGCTGCGCAGTGGAACAGCCTGAAAACGATTGCCAACTTGGACGGC
GAACCTTTGCTGCACCCACCGGAGCAGCTGAAGAGCTGCCAAGGAGAAGCTGCGCTGCACGACGTCCAGC
TGTCGCAGCTGCCAAGCTCCGCATTCCGCCCACTCACCGATCCC
